>Addgene plasmid #243927 | pUPD3_PARTPRM_PR | addgene full sequence | sequence record 487722 | Addgene NGS Result
GGTCTCGTTTGTGCAACCATTATCACCGCCAGAGGTAAAATAGTCAACACGCACGGTGTTAGATATTTAT
CCCTTGCGGTGATAGATTTAACGTACTCCCGAGACCACTCATCGCCCAATCACTAGTGAATTCGTTCTAT
AGTGTCACCTAAATACCATAGAGCCGTTGGTCATAGCTGTTTCCTGTCCAGGCATCATGACACGGTTATC
CACAGAATCAGGGGATAACGCAGGAAAGAACATGTGAGCAAAAGGCCAGCAAAAGGCCAGGAACCGTAAA
AAGGCCGCGTTGCTGGCGTTTTTCCATAGGCTCCGCCCCCCTGACGAGCATCACAAAAATCGACGCTCAA
GTCAGAGGTGGCGAAACCCGACAGGACTATAAAGATACCAGGCGTTTCCCCCTGGAAGCTCCCTCGTGCG
CTCTCCTGTTCCGACCCTGCCGCTTACCGGATACCTGTCCGCCTTTCTCCCTTCGGGAAGCGTGGCGCTT
TCTCATAGCTCACGCTGTAGGTATCTCAGTTCGGTGTAGGTCGTTCGCTCCAAGCTGGGCTGTGTGCACG
AACCCCCCGTTCAGCCCGACCGCTGCGCCTTATCCGGTAACTATCGTCTTGAGTCCAACCCGGTAAGACA
CGACTTATCGCCACTGGCAGCAGCCACTGGTAACAGGATTAGCAGAGCGAGGTATGTAGGCGGTGCTACA
GAGTTCTTGAAGTGGTGGCCTAACTACGGCTACACTAGAAGAACAGTATTTGGTATCTGCGCTCTGCTGA
AGCCAGTTACCTTCGGAAAAAGAGTTGGTAGCTCTTGATCCGGCAAACAAACCACCGCTGGTAGCGGTGG
TTTTTTTGTTTGCAAGCAGCAGATTACGCGCAGAAAAAAAGGATCTCAAGAAGATCCTTTGATCTTTTCT
ACGGGGTCTGACGCTCAGTGGAACGAAAACTCACGTTAAGGGATTTTGGTCATGAGATTATCAAAAAGGA
TCTTCACCTAGATCCTTTTGTGATGATCGGCACGTAAGAGGTTCCAACTTTCACCATAATGAAATAAGAT
CACTACCGGGCGTATTTTTTGAGTTATCGAGATTTTCAGGAGCTAAGGAAGCTAAAATGGAGAAAAAAAT
CACTGGATATACCACCGTTGATATATCCCAATGGCATCGTAAAGAACATTTTGAGGCATTTCAGTCAGTT
GCTCAATGTACCTATAACCAGACCGTTCAGCTGGATATTACGGCCTTTTTAAAGACCGTAAAGAAAAATA
AGCACAAGTTTTATCCGGCCTTTATTCACATTCTTGCCCGCCTGATGAATGCTCATCCGGAATTCCGTAT
GGCAATGAAAGACGGTGAGCTGGTGATATGGGATAGTGTTCACCCTTGTTACACCGTTTTCCATGAGCAA
ACTGAAACGTTTTCATCGCTCTGGAGTGAATACCACGACGATTTCCGGCAGTTTCTACACATATATTCGC
AAGATGTGGCGTGTTACGGTGAAAACCTGGCCTATTTCCCTAAAGGGTTTATTGAGAATATGTTTTTCGT
GTCAGCCAATCCCTGGGTGAGTTTCACCAGTTTTGATTTAAACGTGGCCAATATGGACAACTTCTTCGCC
CCCGTTTTCACCATGGGCAAATATTATACGCAAGGCGACAAGGTGCTGATGCCGCTGGCGATTCAGGTTC
ATCATGCCGTTTGTGATGGCTTCCATGTCGGCAGAATGCTTAATGAATTACAACAGTACTGCGATGAGTG
GCAGGGCGGGGCGTAATTTTTTTAAGGCAGTTATTGGTGCCCTTAAACGCCTGGTTGCTACGCCTGAATA
AGTGATAATAAGCGGATGAATGGCAGAAATTCGATGATAAGCTGTCAAACATGATGT
[125 nt withheld, positions 1878-2002]
C
[91 nt withheld, positions 2004-2094]
AGGGTGATGGTTCACGTAGTGGGCCAGCGCCCTGATAGACGGTTTTTCGCCCTTTGACGTTGGAGTCCAC
GTTCTTT
[37 nt withheld, positions 2172-2208]
ACCCTATCTCGGTCTATTCTTTTGATTTATAAGGGATTTTGCCGATTTCGGCCTATTGGTTAAAAAATGA
GCTGATTTAACAAAAATTTAACGCGAATTTTAACAAAATATTAACGCTTACAATTTTAACATTGTAGAAA
CGCATGTAAAACGACGGCCAGTGAATTGTAATACGACTCACTATAGGGTGAATTCCGCTTAGGACCTTAG
ATATTGATCTCAA
Features (pLannotate 1.2.2; 8 found; start..end, strand, type, name):
    136..154     -  promoter       SP6 promoter: promoter for bacteriophage SP6 RNA polymerase
    301..889     -  rep_origin     ori: high-copy-number ColE1/pMB1/pBR322/pUC origin of replication
   1004..1106    +  promoter       cat promoter: promoter of the E. coli cat gene encoding chloramphenicol acetyltransferase
   1107..1763    +  CDS            cat: CAT_ECOLX - Experimental evidence at protein level: Swiss-Prot protein existence level 1. This enzyme is an effector of chloramphenicol resistance in bacteria. From Escherichia coli. This protein is used as a marker in many commonly used cloning vectors, such as pACYC184.
   1851..1868    -  promoter       tet promoter (fragment): E. coli promoter for tetracycline efflux protein gene
   1879..2334    +  rep_origin     f1 ori (sequence partly withheld): f1 bacteriophage origin of replication; arrow indicates direction of (+) strand synthesis
   2353..2374    -  CDS            lacZα (fragment): LacZα fragment of β-galactosidase; lacZ fragment
   2377..2395    +  promoter       T7 promoter: promoter for bacteriophage T7 RNA polymerase
