[The description below was written by a language model from this plasmid's Addgene catalogue record and pLannotate feature annotations shown in this document.]
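Description:
pUPD3_PARTPRM_PR is a small (about 2.4 kb) GoldenBraid2.0 part-domestication plasmid that stores a single promoter part for modular assembly in E. coli and related enteric bacteria. It is built on the pUPD3 entry backbone and catalogued as a bacterial expression vector. Replication relies on a high-copy ColE1/pUC-type origin, and selection is by chloramphenicol through a cat gene driven by its own promoter. An f1 phage origin is also present. The annotation picks up SP6 and T7 promoters lying on either side of the cloning region, together with a short lacZα remnant, which is consistent with a screening cassette that was displaced when the part was inserted. A small tet promoter fragment is also detected, apparently a backbone remnant.

The payload is an 84 bp insert named "PR without cI857", installed by Golden Gate cloning. It is described as a temperature-inducible promoter part supplied without a ribosome binding site. PR is classically the rightward promoter of bacteriophage lambda, although the record lists the species as Escherichia coli. The automated feature table does not annotate the insert itself, so its exact position is not given; it presumably sits in the gap between the T7 and SP6 promoters across the sequence origin.

Thermal control of this promoter depends on the temperature-sensitive cI857 repressor, which represses at lower temperatures and is inactivated at higher ones. Because the repressor is deliberately absent here, it must be supplied from another part, plasmid or host strain. Without it the promoter would be expected to behave constitutively. The plasmid is meant as a toolkit component, to be combined with separate RBS, coding sequence and terminator parts into GoldenBraid transcriptional units.
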