Addgene plasmid #243927: pUPD3_PARTPRM_PR
Purpose: GoldenBraid2.0 Temperature-Inducible promoter, not including ribosome binding site. Lacks repressor, cI857.
Depositing lab: Christophe Herman. Depositing organization: Baylor College of Medicine. Publication: GoldenBraid2.0 E. coli: a comprehensive and characterized toolkit for enterics. Cooke MB, Welch KT, Ramirez LD, Wen AX, Marciano DC, Herman C. Synth Biol (Oxf). 2025 Aug 14;10(1):ysaf015. doi: 10.1093/synbio/ysaf015. eCollection 2025. PubMed 40927394.
Backbone
  Vector backbone: pUPD3
  Vector type: Bacterial Expression
Growth in bacteria
  Bacterial resistance: Chloramphenicol, 25 μg/mL
  Growth temperature: 37°C
  Growth strain: DH5alpha
  Copy number: High Copy
Gene/Insert
  Gene/Insert name: PR without cI857
  Species: Escherichia coli
  Insert size (bp): 84
  Cloning method: Golden Gate
Terms and licenses: Academic/Nonprofit Terms; Industry Terms: Not Available to Industry
How to cite: pUPD3_PARTPRM_PR was a gift from Christophe Herman (Addgene plasmid # 243927 ; http://n2t.net/addgene:243927 ; RRID:Addgene_243927)
